Addgene plasmid #43179: I-TCGA
Depositing lab: Chad Cowan & Kiran Musunuru. Depositing organization: Harvard University. Publication: A TALEN Genome-Editing System for Generating Human Stem Cell-Based Disease Models. Ding Q, Lee YK, Schaefer EA, Peters DT, Veres A, Kim K, Kuperwasser N, Motola DL, Meissner TB, Hendriks WT, Trevisan M, Gupta RM, Moisan A, Banks E, Friesen M, Schinzel RT, Xia F, Tang A, Xia Y, Figueroa E, Wann A, Ahfeldt T, Daheron L, Zhang F, Rubin LL, Peng LF, Chung RT, Musunuru K, Cowan CA. Cell Stem Cell. 2012 Dec 12. pii: S1934-5909(12)00645-5. doi: 10.1016/j.stem.2012.11.011. PubMed 23246482.
Backbone
  Vector backbone: pCRII-TOPO
  Backbone manufacturer: Invitrogen
  Backbone size w/o insert (bp): 3973
  Vector type: Bacterial Cloning
Growth in bacteria
  Bacterial resistance: Ampicillin and Kanamycin, 100 & 50 μg/mL
  Growth temperature: 37°C
  Growth strain: Top10
  Copy number: High Copy
Gene/Insert
  Gene/Insert name: I-TCGA
  Species: Synthetic
  Insert size (bp): 424
  Cloning method: TOPO Cloning
  Sequencing primers: 5′ T7; 3′ M13-rev
Terms and licenses: Academic/Nonprofit Terms; Industry Terms: Not Available to Industry
How to cite: I-TCGA was a gift from Chad Cowan & Kiran Musunuru (Addgene plasmid # 43179 ; http://n2t.net/addgene:43179 ; RRID:Addgene_43179)
