[The description below was written by a language model from this plasmid's Addgene catalogue record.]
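Description:
I-TCGA is a bacterial cloning plasmid built on the commercial pCRII-TOPO backbone (about 4 kb without insert), carrying a 424 bp synthetic insert introduced by TOPO cloning. It is a high-copy plasmid propagated in E. coli and selectable with both ampicillin and kanamycin, consistent with the dual resistance markers of this backbone. The record lists T7 and M13-reverse as the sequencing primers flanking the insert, reflecting the standard priming sites on either side of the TOPO cloning site. No feature table is provided, so the exact layout of origins, markers and insert boundaries cannot be described beyond what the backbone name implies.

The insert is named only "I-TCGA" and described as synthetic; the record does not spell out its contents. The plasmid was deposited in connection with a TALEN genome-editing system developed for generating human stem cell-based disease models. The name and insert size suggest that it may be one member of a library of pre-assembled TALE repeat modules, here a four-repeat block recognising the bases T, C, G and A, with the "I" prefix possibly marking its position in the assembly. This reading is an inference from the name and associated work rather than a stated fact. The plasmid has no recorded mammalian promoter or expression elements. It therefore appears to be a storage and source vector, from which the synthetic fragment would be released or amplified for assembly into a full-length TALEN expression construct, rather than a plasmid used directly in cells.
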