>Addgene plasmid #43179 | I-TCGA | depositor partial sequence | sequence record 58444 | I-TCGA sequence 424 bps
CGTCTCCTGACCCCAGAGCAGGTCGTGGCCATTGCCTCGAATGGAGGGGGCAAACAGGCGTTGGAAACCG
TACAACGATTGCTGCCGGTGCTGTGCCAAGCGCACGGACTCACCCCAGAGCAGGTCGTGGCGATCGCAAG
CCACGACGGAGGAAAGCAAGCCTTGGAAACAGTACAGAGGCTGTTGCCTGTGCTGTGCCAAGCGCACGGC
CTCACCCCAGAGCAGGTCGTGGCAATCGCGAGCAATAACGGCGGAAAACAGGCTTTGGAAACGGTGCAGA
GGCTCCTTCCAGTGCTGTGCCAAGCGCACGGATTAACCCCAGAGCAGGTCGTGGCAATCGCCTCCAACAT
TGGCGGGAAACAGGCACTCGAGACTGTCCAGCGCCTGCTTCCCGTGCTGTGCCAAGCGCACGGCTTAAGA
GACG
