>Addgene plasmid #43179 | I-TCGA | addgene partial sequence | sequence record 61967 | M13-F20 5'-TGTAAAACGACGGCCAGT-3'
GCGAATTGGGCCCTCTGATGCATGCTCGAGCGGCCGCCAGTGTGATGGATATCTGCAGANTTTNCCCTTA
TATAGATGCCGTCCTAGCGCGTCTCCTGACCCCAGAGCAGGTCGTGGCCATTGCCTCGAATGGAGGGGGC
AAACAGGCGTTGGAAACCGTACAACGATTGCTGCCGGTGCTGTGCCAAGCGCACGGACTCACCCCAGAGC
AGGTCGTGGCGATCGCAAGCCACGACGGAGGAAAGCAAGCCTTGGAAACAGTACAGAGGCTGTTGCCTGT
GCTGTGCCAAGCGCACGGCCTCACCCCAGAGCAGGTCGTGGCAATCGCGAGCAATAACGGCGGAAAACAG
GCTTTGGAAACGGTGCAGAGGCTCCTTCCAGTGCTGTGCCAAGCGCACGGATTAACCCCAGAGCAGGTCG
TGGCAATCGCCTCCAACATTGGCGGGAAACAGGCACTCGAGACTGTCCAGCGCCTGCTTCCCGTGCTGTG
CCAAGCGCACGGCTTAAGAGACGTGGGCACAGGAAAGATACTTAAGGGCGAATTCCAGCACACTGGCGGC
CGTTACTAGTGGATCCGAGCTCGGTACCAAGCTTGATGCATAGCTTGAGTATTCTATAGTGTCACCTAAA
TAGCTTGGCGTAATCATGGTCATAGCTGTTTCCTGTGTGAAATTGTTATCCGCTCACAATTCCACACAAC
ATACGAGCCGGAAGCATAAAGTGTAAAGCCTGGGGTGCCTAATGAGTGAGCTAACTCACATTAATTGCGT
TGCGCTCACTGCCCGCTTTCCAGTCGGGAAACCTGTCGTGCCAGCTGCATTAATGAATCGGCCAACGCGC
GGGGAGAGGCGGTTTGCGTATTGGGCGCTCTTCCGCTTCCTCGCTCACTGACTCGCTGCGCTCGGTCGTT
CGGCTGCGGCGAGCGGTATCAGCTCACTCAA
